>Addgene plasmid #184566 | pAcrVIB1 | addgene full sequence | sequence record 374004 | Addgene NGS Result
ATCCCGCGAAATTAATACGACTCACTATAGGGGAATTGTGAGCGGATAACAATTCCCCTCTAGGATCCGA
ATTCGAGCTCAGGAGGGCTAGCAATAATTTTGTTTAACTTTAAGAAGGAGATATACCATGAAGGACCTGG
ACCTGTCCAAGCTTAAGGGTGAAGAGATTGCCCAGTGGCTTTTGAACAACAAGAAAGCCACTGCAATCCA
ACTCTCATCCGAACGTACGGATACGGACGATGGGTTCATGCACATTCTGGTACACAAGGATGAGTACGTG
GAAATCATTTACAGCTACTTGAAGATTGATGAGGACGATGTAATGCAAAACTTCACGATCTACTCGAAAC
GCTGGGGTAACATCGATAATAGCTACTTTGAGTTGCAAACCTTTGAAGGGGAAATCTTCACGGGTGAAAG
CGACAAGATCCTTTGTGGAGTGTTGTCATTAGGCGACTTAACTACACTCAAGTAAAAGCTTGCGGCCGCA
CTCGAGCACCACCACCACCACCACTGAGATCCGGCTGCTAACAAAGCCCGAAAGGAAGCTGAGTTGGCTG
CTGCCACCGCTGAGCAATAACTAGCATAACCCCTTGGGGCCTCTAAACGGGTCTTGAGGGGTTTTTTGCT
GAAAGGAGGAACTATATCCGGATTGGCGAATGGG
[124 nt withheld, positions 665-788]
C
[91 nt withheld, positions 790-880]
A
[49 nt withheld, positions 882-930]
CCTTTGACGTTGGAGTCCACGTTCTTT
[37 nt withheld, positions 958-994]
ACCCTATCTCGGTCTATTCTTTTGATTTATAAGGGATTTTGCCGATTTCGGCCTATTGGTTAAAAAATGA
GCTGATTTAACAAAAATTTAACGCGAATTTTAACAAAATATTAACGCTTACAATTTAGGTGGCACTTTTC
GGGGAAATGTGCGCGGAACCCCTATTTGTTTATTTTTCTAAATACATTCAAATATGTATCCGCTCATGAA
TTAATTCTTAGAAAAACTCATCGAGCATCAAATGAAACTGCAATTTATTCATATCAGGATTATCAATACC
ATATTTTTGAAAAAGCCGTTTCTGTAATGAAGGAGAAAACTCACCGAGGCAGTTCCATAGGATGGCAAGA
TCCTGGTATCGGTCTGCGATTCCGACTCGTCCAACATCAATACAACCTATTAATTTCCCCTCGTCAAAAA
TAAGGTTATCAAGTGAGAAATCACCATGAGTGACGACTGAATCCGGTGAGAATGGCAAAAGTTTATGCAT
TTCTTTCCAGACTTGTTCAACAGGCCAGCCATTACGCTCGTCATCAAAATCACTCGCATCAACCAAACCG
TTATTCATTCGTGATTGCGCCTGAGCGAGACGAAATACGCGATCGCTGTTAAAAGGACAATTACAAACAG
GAATCGAATGCAACCGGCGCAGGAACACTGCCAGCGCATCAACAATATTTTCACCTGAATCAGGATATTC
TTCTAATACCTGGAATGCTGTTTTCCCGGGGATCGCAGTGGTGAGTAACCATGCATCATCAGGAGTACGG
ATAAAATGCTTGATGGTCGGAAGAGGCATAAATTCCGTCAGCCAGTTTAGTCTGACCATCTCATCTGTAA
CATCATTGGCAACGCTACCTTTGCCATGTTTCAGAAACAACTCTGGCGCATCGGGCTTCCCATACAATCG
ATAGATTGTCGCACCTGATTGCCCGACATTATCGCGAGCCCATTTATACCCATATAAATCAGCATCCATG
TTGGAATTTAATCGCGGCCTAGAGCAAGACGTTTCCCGTTGAATATGGCTCATAACACCCCTTGTATTAC
TGTTTATGTAAGCAGACAGTTTTATTGTTCATGACCAAAATCCCTTAACGTGAGTTTTCGTTCCACTGAG
CGTCAGACCCCGTAGAAAAGATCAAAGGATCTTCTTGAGATCCTTTTTTTCTGCGCGTAATCTGCTGCTT
GCAAACAAAAAAACCACCGCTACCAGCGGTGGTTTGTTTGCCGGATCAAGAGCTACCAACTCTTTTTCCG
AAGGTAACTGGCTTCAGCAGAGCGCAGATACCAAATACTGTCCTTCTAGTGTAGCCGTAGTTAGGCCACC
ACTTCAAGAACTCTGTAGCACCGCCTACATACCTCGCTCTGCTAATCCTGTTACCAGTGGCTGCTGCCAG
TGGCGATAAGTCGTGTCTTACCGGGTTGGACTCAAGACGATAGTTACCGGATAAGGCGCAGCGGTCGGGC
TGAACGGGGGGTTCGTGCACACAGCCCAGCTTGGAGCGAACGACCTACACCGAACTGAGATACCTACAGC
GTGAGCTATGAGAAAGCGCCACGCTTCCCGAAGGGAGAAAGGCGGACAGGTATCCGGTAAGCGGCAGGGT
CGGAACAGGAGAGCGCACGAGGGAGCTTCCAGGGGGAAACGCCTGGTATCTTTATAGTCCTGTCGGGTTT
CGCCACCTCTGACTTGAGCGTCGATTTTTGTGATGCTCGTCAGGGGGGCGGAGCCTATGGAAAAACGCCA
GCAACGCGGCCTTTTTACGGTTCCTGGCCTTTTGCTGGCCTTTTGCTCACATGTTCTTTCCTGCGTTATC
CCCTGATTCTGTGGATAACCGTATTACCGCCTTTGAGTGAGCTGATACCGCTCGCCGCAGCCGAACGACC
GAGCGCAGCGAGTCAGTGAGCGAGGAAGCGGAAGAGCGCCTGATGCGGTATTTTCTCCTTACGCATCTGT
GCGGTATTTCACACCGCAATGGTGCACTCTCAGTACAATCTGCTCTGATGCCGCATAGTTAAGCCAGTAT
ACACTCCGCTATCGCTACGTGACTGGGTCATGGCTGCGCCCCGACACCCGCCAACACCCGCTGACGCGCC
CTGACGGGCTTGTCTGCTCCCGGCATCCGCTTACAGACAAGCTGTGACCGTCTCCGGGAGCTGCATGTGT
CAGAGGTTTTCACCGTCATCACCGAAACGCGCGAGGCAGCTGCGGTAAAGCTCATCAGCGTGGTCGTGAA
GCGATTCACAGATGTCTGCCTGTTCATCCGCGTCCAGCTCGTTGAGTTTCTCCAGAAGCGTTAATGTCTG
GCTTCTGATAAAGCGGGCCATGTTAAGGGCGGTTTTTTCCTGTTTGGTCACTGATGCCTCCGTGTAAGGG
GGATTTCTGTTCATGGGGGTAATGATACCGATGAAACGAGAGAGGATGCTCACGATACGGGTTACTGATG
ATGAACATGCCCGGTTACTGGAACGTTGTGAGGGTAAACAACTGGCGGTATGGATGCGGCGGGACCAGAG
AAAAATCACTCAGGGTCAATGCCAGCGCTTCGTTAATACAGATGTAGGTGTTCCACAGGGTAGCCAGCAG
CATCCTGCGATGCAGATCCGGAACATAATGGTGCAGGGCGCTGACTTCCGCGTTTCCAGACTTTACGAAA
CACGGAAACCGAAGACCATTCATGTTGTTGCTCAGGTCGCAGACGTTTTGCAGCAGCAGTCGCTTCACGT
TCGCTCGCGTATCGGTGATTCATTCTGCTAACCAGTAAGGCAACCCCGCCAGCCTAGCCGGGTCCTCAAC
GACAGGAGCACGATCATGCGCACCCGTGGGGCCGCCATGCCGGCGATAATGGCCTGCTTCTCGCCGAAAC
GTTTGGTGGCGGGACCAGTGACGAAGGCTTGAGCGAGGGCGTGCAAGATTCCGAATACCGCAAGCGACAG
GCCGATCATCGTCGCGCTCCAGCGAAAGCGGTCCTCGCCGAAAATGACCCAGAGCGCTGCCGGCACCTGT
CCTACGAGTTGCATGATAAAGAAGACAGTCATAAGTGCGGCGACGATAGTCATGCCCCGCGCCCACCGGA
AGGAGCTGACTGGGTTGAAGGCTCTCAAGGGCATCGGTCGAGATCCCGGTGCCTAATGAGTGAGCTAACT
TACATTAATTGCGTTGCGCTCACTGCCCGCTTTCCAGTCGGGAAACCTGTCGTGCCAGCTGCATTAATGA
ATCGGCCAACGCGCGGGGAGAGGCGGTTTGCGTATTGGGCGCCAGGGTGGTTTTTCTTTTCACCAGTGAG
ACGGGCAACAGCTGATTGCCCTTCACCGCCTGGCCCTGAGAGAGTTGCAGCAAGCGGTCCACGCTGGTTT
GCCCCAGCAGGCGAAAATCCTGTTTGATGGTGGTTAACGGCGGGATATAACATGAGCTGTCTTCGGTATC
GTCGTATCCCACTACCGAGATATCCGCACCAACGCGCAGCCCGGACTCGGTAATGGCGCGCATTGCGCCC
AGCGCCATCTGATCGTTGGCAACCAGCATCGCAGTGGGAACGATGCCCTCATTCAGCATTTGCATGGTTT
GTTGAAAACCGGACATGGCACTCCAGTCGCCTTCCCGTTCCGCTATCGGCTGAATTTGATTGCGAGTGAG
ATATTTATGCCAGCCAGCCAGACGCAGACGCGCCGAGACAGAACTTAATGGGCCCGCTAACAGCGCGATT
TGCTGGTGACCCAATGCGACCAGATGCTCCACGCCCAGTCGCGTACCGTCTTCATGGGAGAAAATAATAC
TGTTGATGGGTGTCTGGTCAGAGACATCAAGAAATAACGCCGGAACATTAGTGCAGGCAGCTTCCACAGC
AATGGCATCCTGGTCATCCAGCGGATAGTTAATGATCAGCCCACTGACGCGTTGCGCGAGAAGATTGTGC
ACCGCCGCTTTACAGGCTTCGACGCCGCTTCGTTCTACCATCGACACCACCACGCTGGCACCCAGTTGAT
CGGCGCGAGATTTAATCGCCGCGACAATTTGCGACGGCGCGTGCAGGGCCAGACTGGAGGTGGCAACGCC
AATCAGCAACGACTGTTTGCCCGCCAGTTGTTGTGCCACGCGGTTGGGAATGTAATTCAGCTCCGCCATC
GCCGCTTCCACTTTTTCCCGCGTTTTCGCAGAAACGTGGCTGGCCTGGTTCACCACGCGGGAAACGGTCT
GATAAGAGACACCGGCATACTCTGCGACATCGTATAACGTTACTGGTTTCACATTCACCACCCTGAATTG
ACTCTCTTCCGGGCGCTATCATGCCATACCGCGAAAGGTTTTGCGCCATTCGATGGTGTCCGGGATCTCG
ACGCTCTCCCTTATGCGACTCCTGCATTAGGAAGCAGCCCAGTAGTAGGTTGAGGCCGTTGAGCACCGCC
GCCGCAAGGAATGGTGCATGCAAGGAGATGGCGCCCAACAGTCCCCCGGCCACGGGGCCTGCCACCATAC
CCACGCCGAAACAAGCGCTCATGAGCCCGAAGTGGCGAGCCCGATCTTCCCCATCGGTGATGTCGGCGAT
ATAGGCGCCAGCAACCGCACCTGTGGCGCCGGTGATGCCGGCCACGATGCGTCCGGCGTAGAGGATCGAG
ATCTCG
Features (pLannotate 1.2.2; 18 found; start..end, strand, type, name):
     13..31      +  promoter       T7 promoter: promoter for bacteriophage T7 RNA polymerase
     32..56      +  protein_bind   lac operator: The lac repressor binds to the lac operator to inhibit transcription in E. coli. This inhibition can be relieved by adding lactose or isopropyl-β-D-thiogalactopyranoside (IPTG). lac repressor encoded by lacI
     99..121     +  RBS            RBS: efficient ribosome binding site from bacteriophage T7 gene 10 (Olins and Rangwala, 1989)
    497..514     +  CDS            9xHis (fragment): 9xHis affinity tag
    524..573     +  CDS            SET1 (fragment): solubility-enhancement tag derived from T7 phage gene 10B
    581..628     +  terminator     T7 terminator: transcription terminator for bacteriophage T7 RNA polymerase
    665..1093    +  rep_origin     f1 ori (sequence partly withheld): f1 bacteriophage origin of replication; arrow indicates direction of (+) strand synthesis
   1146..1203    +  promoter       AmpR promoter (fragment): bla
   1212..2027    -  CDS            KanR: aminoglycoside phosphotransferase; aph(3')-Ia; confers resistance to kanamycin in bacteria or G418 (Geneticin®) in eukaryotes
   2149..2737    +  rep_origin     ori: high-copy-number ColE1/pMB1/pBR322/pUC origin of replication
   2923..3062    -  misc_feature   bom: basis of mobility region from pBR322
   3164..3355    -  CDS            rop: Rop protein, which maintains plasmids at low copy number; rop
   3372..3752    +  CDS            YPB1_ECOLX: Protein predicted: Swiss-Prot protein existence level 4. From Escherichia coli.
   3824..4115    -  CDS            TcR (fragment): tetracycline efflux protein; tet; confers resistance to tetracycline
   4130..4151    -  protein_bind   CAP binding site: CAP binding activates transcription in the presence of cAMP. E. coli catabolite activator protein
   4164..5246    -  CDS            lacI: lac repressor; lacI; The lac repressor binds to the lac operator to inhibit transcription in E. coli. This inhibition can be relieved by adding lactose or isopropyl-β-D-thiogalactopyranoside (IPTG).
   5247..5324    -  promoter       lacI promoter: lacI
   5332..5611    -  CDS            TcR (fragment): tetracycline efflux protein; tet; confers resistance to tetracycline
