[The description below was written by a language model from this plasmid's Addgene catalogue record and pLannotate feature annotations shown in this document.]
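Description:
pAcrVIB1 is a bacterial expression plasmid built on the pET24(+) backbone (5,620 bp in total) for inducible production of the anti-CRISPR protein AcrVIB1, an inhibitor of Cas13b nucleases encoded by Riemerella anatipestifer. The 348 bp coding sequence was inserted between the SacI and HindIII sites, both of which are retained. The automated annotation does not label the insert itself, but the unannotated interval between the ribosome binding site and the downstream tag sequence corresponds to where it sits.

Expression follows the standard pET arrangement. A T7 promoter is immediately followed by a lac operator and the efficient T7 gene 10 ribosome binding site, with a T7 terminator closing the transcription unit. The plasmid carries its own lacI gene under the lacI promoter, so the Lac repressor keeps the promoter off until IPTG or lactose is supplied. Transcription also requires a host that provides T7 RNA polymerase. A histidine-tag sequence lies just downstream of the cloning region, annotated as a fragment of a 9xHis tag. The record does not state whether it is translated in frame with AcrVIB1 or cut off by a stop codon. The short SET1 hit just before the terminator is probably residual T7 gene 10-derived backbone sequence rather than a designed solubility tag.

Selection is by kanamycin through the aph(3')-Ia gene. Replication depends on a ColE1/pMB1-type origin accompanied by the pBR322 bom region and rop. The repository lists the plasmid as high copy, although rop normally moderates copy number. An f1 origin is also present, along with tetracycline-resistance gene fragments that are nonfunctional pBR322 remnants. The plasmid is intended for testing AcrVIB1's inhibition of Cas13b activity in bacteria.
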