Addgene plasmid #184566: pAcrVIB1
Purpose: Inducible expression of anti-CRISPR protein AcrVIB1 in bacteria.
Depositing lab: Chase Beisel. Depositing organization: Helmholtz-Zentrum fuer Infektionsforschung (HZI). Publication: Anti-CRISPR prediction using deep learning reveals an inhibitor of Cas13b nucleases. Wandera KG, Alkhnbashi OS, Bassett HVI, Mitrofanov A, Hauns S, Migur A, Backofen R, Beisel CL. Mol Cell. 2022 May 24. pii: S1097-2765(22)00437-3. doi: 10.1016/j.molcel.2022.05.003. PubMed 35649413.
Backbone
  Vector backbone: pET24(+)
  Backbone manufacturer: Twist Bioscience
  Backbone size w/o insert (bp): 5272
  Total vector size (bp): 5620
  Vector type: Bacterial Expression
Growth in bacteria
  Bacterial resistance: Kanamycin, 50 μg/mL
  Growth temperature: 37°C
  Growth strain: DH5alpha
  Copy number: High Copy
Gene/Insert
  Gene/Insert name: anti-CRISPR protein inhibiting Cas13b nucleases (alt name: AcrVIB1)
  Species: Riemerella anatipestifer
  Insert size (bp): 348
  GenBank ID: WP_004917816.1
  Promoter: T7 promoter
  Cloning method: Restriction Enzyme; 5′ cloning site SacI (not destroyed); 3′ cloning site HindIII (not destroyed)
  Sequencing primers: 5′ atcttccccatcggtgatgtc; 3′ gcccactacgtgaaccatca
Resource information
  A portion of this plasmid was derived from a plasmid made by: Twist Bioscience
Terms and licenses: Academic/Nonprofit Terms; Industry Terms: Not Available to Industry
How to cite: pAcrVIB1 was a gift from Chase Beisel (Addgene plasmid # 184566 ; http://n2t.net/addgene:184566 ; RRID:Addgene_184566)
